>Addgene plasmid #10970 | GST cdc25c C330S C377S | addgene partial sequence | sequence record 17938 | 10970 with pGEX5'
CTGGAAGTTCTGTTCCAGGGGCCCCTGGGATCCTCTACGGAACTCTTCTCATCCACAAGAGAGGAAGGAA
GCTCTGGCTCAGGACCCAGTTTTAGGTCTAATCAAAGGAAAATGTTAAACCTGCTCCTGGAGAGAGACAC
TTCCTTTACCGTCTGTCCAGATGTCCCTAGAACTCCAGTGGGCAAATTTCTTGGTGATTCTGCAAACCTA
AGCATTTTGTCTGGAGGAACCCCAAAATGTTGCCTCGATCTTTCGAATCTTAGCAGTGGGGAGATAACTG
CCACTCAGCTTACCACTTCTGCAGACCTTGATGAAACTGGTCACCTGGATTCTTCAGGACTTCAGGAAGT
GCATTTAGCTGGGATGAATCATGACCAGCACCTAATGAAATGTAGCCCAGCACAGCTTCTTTGTAGCACT
CCGAATGGTTTGGACCGTGGCCATAGAAAGAGAGATGCAATGTGTAGTTCATCTGCAAATAAAGAAAATG
ACAATGGAAACTTGGTGGACAGTGAAATGAAATATTTGGGCAGTCCCATTACTACTGTTCCAAAATTGGA
TAAAAATCCAAACCTAGGAGAAGACCAGGCAGAAGAGATTTCAGATGAATTAATGGAGTTTTCCCTGAAA
GATCAAGAAGCAAAGGTGAGCAGAAGTGGCCTATATCGCTCCCCGTCGATGCCAGAGAACTTGAACAGGC
CAAGACTGA
