[The description below was written by a language model from this plasmid's Addgene catalogue record.]
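Description:
GST cdc25c C330S C377S is a bacterial expression plasmid built on the commercial pGEX-6P-3 backbone (about 5 kb without insert), carrying a roughly 1.45 kb insert encoding human CDC25C. It is maintained as a high-copy plasmid in E. coli under ampicillin selection. The record does not include a feature table, so individual elements are not listed. As a general matter, vectors of the pGEX-6P series drive expression from an IPTG-inducible tac promoter with a plasmid-borne lacI repressor. They place the cloned open reading frame downstream of glutathione S-transferase, with a PreScission protease site between the two.

The insert was cloned by restriction enzyme digestion so that CDC25C is expressed with GST fused to its N-terminus, the tag being supplied by the backbone. This allows affinity purification of the recombinant protein on glutathione resin. The coding sequence carries two cysteine-to-serine substitutions, at residues 330 and 377. CDC25C is a dual-specificity phosphatase that activates cyclin-dependent kinase at the G2/M transition, and enzymes of this class rely on a catalytic cysteine. The associated publication concerns redox regulation of Cdc25C, so this double mutant was most likely made to remove redox-sensitive thiols. It could then be compared with wild-type or single-mutant protein in studies of oxidation, although the record does not spell out the role of each residue. The parental cdc25C sequence came from another laboratory's plasmid. The construct is suited to producing purified mutant GST-CDC25C for in vitro biochemical assays.
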