Addgene plasmid #10970: GST cdc25c C330S C377S
Depositing lab: Toren Finkel. Depositing organization: National Heart, Lung, and Blood Institute (NHLBI). Publication: Redox regulation of Cdc25C. Savitsky PA, Finkel T. J Biol Chem. 2002 Jun 7. 277(23):20535-40. 10.1074/jbc.M201589200 PubMed 11925443.
Backbone
  Vector backbone: pGEX-6P-3
  Backbone manufacturer: Amersham Biosciences
  Backbone size w/o insert (bp): 4983
  Vector type: Bacterial Expression
Growth in bacteria
  Bacterial resistance: Ampicillin, 100 μg/mL
  Growth temperature: 37°C
  Growth strain: DH5alpha
  Copy number: High Copy
Gene/Insert
  Gene/Insert name: cdc25c C330S C377S (alt name: cdc25c)
  Species: H. sapiens (human)
  Insert size (bp): 1450
  Mutation: C330S C377S. Cysteine to Serine substitution at aa330 and aa377.
  Entrez Gene: CDC25C (a.k.a. CDC25, PPP1R60)
  Tag / fusion protein: GST (N terminal on backbone)
  Cloning method: Restriction Enzyme
  Sequencing primers: 5′ pGEX 5'
Resource information
  A portion of this plasmid was derived from a plasmid made by: cdc25C was a gift from Dr. Helen Piwnica-Worms
Terms and licenses: Academic/Nonprofit Terms; Industry Terms: Not Available to Industry
How to cite: GST cdc25c C330S C377S was a gift from Toren Finkel (Addgene plasmid # 10970 ; http://n2t.net/addgene:10970 ; RRID:Addgene_10970)
